Addgene plasmid #180683: pMYT030
Purpose: Encodes LEU2 as a yeast Vector selectable marker to be used in the Ellis MYT system
Depositing lab: Tom Ellis. Depositing organization: Imperial College London. Publication: A Multiplex MoClo Toolkit for Extensive and Flexible Engineering of Saccharomyces cerevisiae. Shaw WM, Khalil AS, Ellis T. ACS Synth Biol. 2023 Nov 6. doi: 10.1021/acssynbio.3c00423. PubMed 37930278.
Backbone
  Vector backbone: pYTK001
  Backbone manufacturer: John Dueber
  Vector type: Synthetic Biology
Growth in bacteria
  Bacterial resistance: Chloramphenicol, 25 μg/mL
  Growth temperature: 37°C
  Growth strain: DH5alpha
  Copy number: High Copy
Gene/Insert
  Gene/Insert name: LEU2
  Species: S. cerevisiae (budding yeast)
  Cloning method: Restriction Enzyme; 5′ cloning site Unknown (unknown if destroyed)
Terms and licenses: Academic/Nonprofit Terms; Industry Terms: Not Available to Industry
How to cite: pMYT030 was a gift from Tom Ellis (Addgene plasmid # 180683 ; http://n2t.net/addgene:180683 ; RRID:Addgene_180683)
