[The description below was written by a language model from this plasmid's Addgene catalogue record and pLannotate feature annotations shown in this document.]
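Description:
pMYT030 is a small (about 3.6 kb) synthetic-biology part plasmid from the Multiplex Yeast Toolkit (MYT), a MoClo-style modular cloning system for engineering Saccharomyces cerevisiae. It is built on the pYTK001 part-entry backbone of the earlier Yeast Toolkit. In E. coli it is maintained by a high-copy ColE1/pUC-type origin of replication and selected with chloramphenicol through a cat (chloramphenicol acetyltransferase) gene driven by its own cat promoter and followed by a phage lambda t0 terminator. The annotated features include no yeast origin of replication or centromere, consistent with a plasmid that serves as a storage vector for a part, not as a yeast shuttle vector in its own right.

The payload is the S. cerevisiae LEU2 marker cassette: the native LEU2 promoter, annotated as spanning the sequence origin, followed directly by the LEU2 coding sequence. LEU2 encodes 3-isopropylmalate dehydrogenase, an enzyme of leucine biosynthesis, so the cassette restores growth without leucine in leu2 auxotrophic strains. A short fragment matching another yeast protein lies upstream of the promoter; this is probably flanking genomic sequence carried along with the LEU2 locus, although the record does not comment on it. No dedicated terminator is annotated downstream of LEU2, and the cloning sites flanking the part are not recorded.

According to the record, the plasmid supplies LEU2 as the yeast selectable marker part for vectors built in the MYT system, where it would be combined with other toolkit parts to build leucine-selectable yeast constructs.
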