Features (pLannotate 1.2.2; 7 found; start..end, strand, type, name):
    178..1269    +  CDS            LEU2: LEU3_YEAST - Experimental evidence at protein level: Swiss-Prot protein existence level 1. Catalyzes the oxidation of 3-carboxy-2-hydroxy-4- methylpentanoate (3-isopropylmalate) to 3-carboxy-4-methyl-2- oxopentanoate. The product decarboxylates to 4-methyl-2 oxopentanoate. From Saccharomyces cerevisiae (strain ATCC 204508 / S288c) (Baker's yeast).
   1463..1497    -  terminator     lambda t0 terminator: minimal transcription terminator from phage lambda (Scholtissek and Grosse, 1987)
   1571..2227    -  CDS            cat: CAT_ECOLX - Experimental evidence at protein level: Swiss-Prot protein existence level 1. This enzyme is an effector of chloramphenicol resistance in bacteria. From Escherichia coli. This protein is used as a marker in many commonly used cloning vectors, such as pACYC184.
   2228..2325    -  promoter       cat promoter: promoter of the E. coli cat gene encoding chloramphenicol acetyltransferase
   2409..2997    +  rep_origin     ori: high-copy-number ColE1/pMB1/pBR322/pUC origin of replication
   3132..3209    +  CDS            YO192_YEAST (fragment): Experimental evidence at protein level: Swiss-Prot protein existence level 1. From Saccharomyces cerevisiae (strain ATCC 204508 / S288c) (Baker's yeast).
   3349..177     +  promoter       LEU2 promoter (across the origin): S. cerevisiae LEU2
>Addgene plasmid #180683 | pMYT030 | addgene full sequence | sequence record 369369 | Addgene NGS Result
GAATAGAGAAGCGTTCATGACTAAATGCTTGCATCACAATACTTGAAGTTGACAATATTATTTAAGGACC
TATTGTTTTTTCCAATAGGTGGTTAGCAATCGTCTTACTTTCTAACTTTTCTTACCTTTTACATTTCAGC
AATATATATATATATATTTCAAGGATATACCATTCTAATGTCTGCCCCTAAGAAGATCGTCGTTTTGCCA
GGTGACCACGTTGGTCAAGAAATCACAGCCGAAGCCATTAAGGTTCTTAAAGCTATTTCTGATGTTCGTT
CCAATGTCAAGTTCGATTTCGAAAATCATTTAATTGGTGGTGCTGCTATCGATGCTACAGGTGTTCCACT
TCCAGATGAGGCGCTGGAAGCCTCCAAGAAGGCTGATGCCGTTTTGTTAGGTGCTGTGGGTGGTCCTAAA
TGGGGAACCGGTAGTGTTAGACCTGAACAAGGTTTACTAAAAATCCGTAAAGAACTTCAATTGTACGCCA
ACTTAAGACCATGTAACTTTGCATCCGACTCTCTTTTAGACTTATCTCCAATCAAGCCACAATTTGCTAA
AGGTACTGACTTCGTTGTTGTCAGAGAATTAGTGGGAGGTATTTACTTTGGTAAGAGAAAGGAGGACGAT
GGTGATGGTGTCGCTTGGGATAGTGAACAATACACCGTTCCAGAAGTGCAAAGAATCACAAGAATGGCCG
CTTTCATGGCCCTACAACATGAGCCACCATTGCCTATTTGGTCCTTGGATAAAGCTAATGTTTTGGCCTC
TTCAAGATTATGGAGAAAAACTGTGGAGGAAACCATCAAGAACGAATTTCCTACATTGAAGGTTCAACAT
CAATTGATTGATTCTGCCGCCATGATCCTAGTTAAGAACCCAACCCACCTAAATGGTATTATAATCACCA
GCAACATGTTTGGTGATATCATCTCCGATGAAGCCTCCGTTATCCCAGGTTCCTTGGGTTTGTTGCCATC
TGCGTCCTTGGCCTCTTTGCCAGACAAGAACACCGCATTTGGTTTGTACGAACCATGCCACGGTTCTGCT
CCAGATTTGCCAAAGAATAAGGTCAACCCTATCGCCACTATCTTGTCTGCTGCAATGATGTTGAAATTGT
CATTGAACTTGCCTGAAGAAGGTAAGGCCATTGAAGATGCAGTTAAAAAGGTTTTGGATGCAGGTATCAG
AACTGGTGATTTAGGTGGTTCCAACAGTACCACCGAAGTCGGTGATGCTGTCGCCGAAGAAGTTAAGAAA
ATCCTTGCTTAACCTGGAGGACCCTTCTCTTTAGACTATTCTACTCTTATGCACGTAAAAAATTCTAGGA
AATATGTATTAACTAGGAGTAAAATAACCGGCTAGTGGCATTCATATAGCCGTCTGTTTACATCTACATC
ACACATTTCGAGTGTATATCTCGCAACGTTGGCGTTAAATAGGCAGGAGTATGTCTTCACCAATAAAAAA
CGCCCGGCGGCAACCGAGCGTTCTGAACAAATCCAGATGGAGTTCTGAGGTCATTACTGGATCTATCAAC
AGGAGTCCAAGCGAGCTCGATATCAAATTACGCCCCGCCCTGCCACTCATCGCAGTACTGTTGTAATTCA
TTAAGCATTCTGCCGACATGGAAGCCATCACAAACGGCATGATGAACCTGAATCGCCAGCGGCATCAGCA
CCTTGTCGCCTTGCGTATAATATTTGCCCATGGTGAAAACGGGGGCGAAGAAGTTGTCCATATTGGCCAC
GTTTAAATCAAAACTGGTGAAACTCACCCAGGGATTGGCTGAAACGAAAAACATATTCTCAATAAACCCT
TTAGGGAAATAGGCCAGGTTTTCACCGTAACACGCCACATCTTGCGAATATATGTGTAGAAACTGCCGGA
AATCGTCGTGGTATTCACTCCAGAGCGATGAAAACGTTTCAGTTTGCTCATGGAAAACGGTGTAACAAGG
GTGAACACTATCCCATATCACCAGCTCACCGTCTTTCATTGCCATACGAAATTCCGGATGAGCATTCATC
AGGCGGGCAAGAATGTGAATAAAGGCCGGATAAAACTTGTGCTTATTTTTCTTTACGGTCTTTAAAAAGG
CCGTAATATCCAGCTGAACGGTCTGGTTATAGGTACATTGAGCAACTGACTGAAATGCCTCAAAATGTTC
TTTACGATGCCATTGGGATATATCAACGGTGGTATATCCAGTGATTTTTTTCTCCATTTTAGCTTCCTTA
GCTCCTGAAAATCTCGATAACTCAAAAAATACGCCCGGTAGTGATCTTATTTCATTATGGTGAAAGTTGG
AACCTCTTACGTGCCCGATCAATCATGACCAAAATCCCTTAACGTGAGTTTTCGTTCCACTGAGCGTCAG
ACCCCGTAGAAAAGATCAAAGGATCTTCTTGAGATCCTTTTTTTCTGCGCGTAATCTGCTGCTTGCAAAC
AAAAAAACCACCGCTACCAGCGGTGGTTTGTTTGCCGGATCAAGAGCTACCAACTCTTTTTCCGAAGGTA
ACTGGCTTCAGCAGAGCGCAGATACCAAATACTGTTCTTCTAGTGTAGCCGTAGTTAGGCCACCACTTCA
AGAACTCTGTAGCACCGCCTACATACCTCGCTCTGCTAATCCTGTTACCAGTGGCTGCTGCCAGTGGCGA
TAAGTCGTGTCTTACCGGGTTGGACTCAAGACGATAGTTACCGGATAAGGCGCAGCGGTCGGGCTGAACG
GGGGGTTCGTGCACACAGCCCAGCTTGGAGCGAACGACCTACACCGAACTGAGATACCTACAGCGTGAGC
TATGAGAAAGCGCCACGCTTCCCGAAGGGAGAAAGGCGGACAGGTATCCGGTAAGCGGCAGGGTCGGAAC
AGGAGAGCGCACGAGGGAGCTTCCAGGGGGAAACGCCTGGTATCTTTATAGTCCTGTCGGGTTTCGCCAC
CTCTGACTTGAGCGTCGATTTTTGTGATGCTCGTCAGGGGGGCGGAGCCTATGGAAAAACGCCAGCAACG
CGGCCTTTTTACGGTTCCTGGCCTTTTGCTGGCCTTTTGCTCACATGTTCTTTCCTGCGTTATCCCCTGA
TTCTGTGGATAACCGTGAAGACATTACATCGAGGAGAACTTCTAGTATATCTACATACCTAATATTATTG
CCTTATTAAAAATGGAATCCCAACAATTACATCAAAATCCACATTCTCTTCAAAATCAATTGTCCTGTAC
TTCCTTGTTCATGTGTGTTCAAAAACGTTATATTTATAGGATAATTATACTCTATTTCTCAACAAGTAAT
TGGTTGTTTGGCCGAGCGGTCTAAGGCGCCTGATTCAAGAAATATCTTGACCGCAGTTAACTGTGGGAAT
ACTCAGGTATCGTAAGATGCAAGAGTTCGAATCTCTTAGCAACCATTATTTTTTTCCTCAACATAACGAG
AACACACAGGGGCGCTATCGCACAGAATCAAATTCGATGACTGGAAATTTTTTGTTAATTTCAGAGGTCG
CCTGACGCATATACCTTTTTCAACTGAAAAATTGGGAGAAAAAGGAAAGGTGAGAGCGCCGGAACCGGCT
TTTCATATA
